>Addgene plasmid #212500 | pTwist-SARS-CoV-2 Spike-deltaC18 V3G (GGT) | addgene full sequence | sequence record 432818 | Addgene NGS Result
ATGTTTGGTTTCCTCGTTCTCCTGCCCCTCGTTTCTTCCCAATGCGTGAACCTCACAACTAGAACGCAGC
TCCCACCCGCTTACACGAACTCTTTTACTCGTGGAGTATACTATCCCGATAAAGTCTTTAGGTCCAGTGT
CCTTCATTCTACTCAAGACCTTTTCCTGCCATTCTTCTCAAATGTCACCTGGTTCCATGCTATCCACGTT
TCTGGCACCAACGGAACTAAACGATTTGATAATCCCGTCTTGCCATTTAACGATGGCGTATACTTTGCCT
CAACGGAGAAGTCCAACATTATCCGGGGATGGATATTTGGCACCACCCTGGACTCCAAGACACAGTCTCT
CCTCATTGTGAACAACGCCACCAATGTCGTCATCAAAGTCTGTGAATTTCAATTTTGTAACGATCCCTTT
CTCGGGGTTTATTATCATAAGAATAACAAGTCTTGGATGGAGTCAGAGTTCCGCGTTTACAGTTCCGCTA
ACAACTGTACTTTTGAGTACGTTTCCCAACCATTTCTCATGGATCTTGAAGGGAAGCAAGGCAACTTCAA
GAATCTCCGCGAATTTGTGTTTAAGAATATAGACGGCTACTTCAAAATTTATAGCAAGCATACCCCGATA
AATCTGGTTCGGGATCTCCCTCAAGGCTTCTCCGCGTTGGAACCCCTCGTGGACTTGCCGATTGGCATCA
ACATCACCCGGTTCCAAACCCTTCTTGCCCTTCATCGAAGCTACCTCACGCCTGGCGACAGTAGTAGTGG
TTGGACAGCGGGCGCAGCAGCCTACTATGTGGGATATTTGCAACCACGCACCTTTCTTCTCAAATATAAC
GAAAACGGAACAATTACCGATGCCGTAGACTGTGCCCTCGATCCCCTGTCCGAAACTAAATGCACACTCA
AGTCCTTCACAGTTGAGAAAGGCATATACCAAACCAGTAACTTCCGCGTCCAACCCACCGAATCCATTGT
TCGATTCCCTAACATCACCAATTTGTGTCCTTTCGGTGAAGTATTTAATGCCACTCGATTTGCATCAGTT
TATGCCTGGAATCGCAAGCGAATATCAAATTGTGTTGCAGATTATAGTGTCCTGTATAATAGCGCATCAT
TCAGCACTTTTAAGTGTTATGGGGTCAGCCCTACGAAATTGAATGACTTGTGTTTTACCAACGTTTACGC
AGATTCTTTCGTCATACGCGGCGACGAAGTCCGACAGATTGCACCGGGGCAAACCGGAAAGATAGCAGAC
TATAATTATAAGTTGCCGGATGACTTCACCGGCTGCGTTATAGCATGGAACTCCAATAATCTCGATTCAA
AAGTCGGCGGCAACTATAATTATCTTTACCGCCTGTTTCGCAAGTCAAATCTGAAGCCCTTTGAACGTGA
CATCTCCACCGAAATTTATCAAGCTGGCAGCACCCCATGTAATGGAGTGGAAGGGTTTAACTGTTATTTT
CCCCTTCAATCATACGGATTTCAACCAACAAATGGGGTGGGCTATCAACCATATCGGGTGGTAGTCTTGA
GCTTTGAGCTGCTCCACGCACCGGCTACAGTTTGCGGACCGAAGAAAAGCACTAACCTGGTGAAGAATAA
ATGTGTGAACTTCAACTTTAATGGGCTCACCGGAACAGGGGTGCTGACAGAATCAAACAAGAAATTTCTC
CCTTTTCAACAATTTGGTAGAGACATTGCCGATACCACAGATGCCGTCCGCGATCCGCAAACACTGGAAA
TCCTCGATATAACACCCTGTAGCTTCGGCGGGGTCAGCGTGATAACTCCCGGAACGAACACATCCAACCA
AGTGGCTGTCCTGTATCAAGATGTCAACTGTACCGAAGTCCCTGTGGCGATACACGCCGACCAACTGACA
CCCACCTGGAGAGTCTACTCAACAGGTTCCAATGTCTTTCAAACTAGAGCGGGTTGTCTCATTGGCGCTG
AGCATGTCAATAATTCATACGAATGTGATATTCCTATTGGGGCAGGAATCTGTGCGTCTTATCAAACTCA
AACGAACTCACCACGGCGCGCTCGCTCAGTAGCCAGCCAGTCCATAATCGCCTATACCATGAGTCTCGGG
GCTGAGAACTCCGTGGCTTATTCAAACAATTCCATCGCAATCCCAACTAACTTTACCATTAGCGTTACCA
CGGAAATCTTGCCCGTCAGCATGACTAAGACGAGCGTAGACTGTACGATGTATATCTGTGGGGATTCCAC
CGAGTGTAGCAACCTCTTGCTTCAATACGGGTCTTTCTGTACTCAACTCAACCGAGCATTGACCGGAATT
GCGGTCGAACAAGACAAGAATACCCAAGAGGTGTTCGCACAAGTAAAGCAAATATACAAAACGCCGCCAA
TCAAAGATTTTGGCGGGTTTAATTTTAGCCAAATACTGCCAGACCCATCTAAGCCTTCAAAACGCAGCTT
TATCGAGGATCTGCTGTTCAACAAAGTTACGTTGGCTGACGCGGGTTTCATTAAGCAGTATGGGGATTGT
TTGGGAGACATTGCGGCCCGCGACCTTATCTGTGCTCAAAAATTCAATGGGTTGACAGTTCTGCCCCCTC
TGCTCACTGATGAGATGATTGCACAGTATACATCAGCATTGTTGGCAGGAACCATTACATCCGGCTGGAC
TTTTGGCGCGGGTGCGGCCCTTCAAATACCTTTCGCTATGCAAATGGCTTACAGATTCAATGGGATTGGT
GTCACGCAAAATGTATTGTATGAAAATCAGAAGCTGATCGCTAATCAATTTAACAGCGCGATTGGCAAGA
TCCAAGATTCACTGTCAAGCACAGCGTCCGCCCTCGGCAAACTCCAAGATGTTGTGAATCAAAACGCCCA
GGCCCTGAATACCCTCGTGAAGCAACTGAGTTCTAACTTCGGCGCAATCTCCAGCGTCCTCAACGACATA
TTGTCCAGACTTGATAAGGTGGAAGCCGAGGTGCAAATTGATCGGCTCATCACAGGCAGGCTCCAGTCAC
TCCAAACTTATGTGACACAACAGTTGATCCGGGCTGCTGAGATACGAGCAAGCGCCAACCTGGCCGCCAC
TAAAATGTCAGAGTGCGTGCTCGGGCAGTCCAAACGGGTTGACTTTTGTGGCAAGGGCTATCACTTGATG
TCCTTCCCCCAATCCGCCCCACATGGAGTGGTCTTTCTCCACGTCACTTATGTCCCTGCTCAAGAGAAGA
ACTTTACGACAGCTCCAGCAATCTGTCACGATGGCAAAGCGCACTTTCCCAGGGAAGGCGTTTTCGTCAG
TAATGGCACGCATTGGTTTGTGACCCAAAGGAATTTCTATGAACCCCAAATCATAACCACTGACAATACA
TTTGTCTCAGGCAACTGTGATGTGGTCATTGGGATCGTGAACAACACGGTATATGATCCCCTGCAACCCG
AGTTGGATAGCTTCAAAGAGGAATTGGATAAATACTTTAAGAATCATACTTCACCCGATGTTGATCTCGG
GGACATATCAGGAATAAATGCAAGTGTCGTCAACATTCAGAAAGAGATTGATCGCCTTAATGAGGTCGCC
AAGAACTTGAATGAATCTTTGATCGACTTGCAAGAACTGGGCAAATACGAACAATATATTAAATGGCCCT
GGTACATTTGGTTGGGCTTTATCGCCGGACTTATAGCTATCGTTATGGTCACAATTATGTTGTGCTGTAT
GACTAGCTGTTGTTCCTGCTTGAAAGGATGTTGCAGTTGCGGATCTTGTTGTAAATAAAGGATCCTCTAG
AAGTTGTCTCCTCCTGCACTGACTGACTGATACAATCGATTTCTGGATCCGCAGGCCTAATCAACCTCTG
GATTACAAAATTTGTGAAAGATTGACTGGTATTCTTAACTATGTTGCTCCTTTTACGCTATGTGGATACG
CTGCTTTAATGCCTTTGTATCATGCTATTGCTTCCCGTATGGCTTTCATTTTCTCCTCCTTGTATAAATC
CTGGTTGCTGTCTCTTTATGAGGAGTTGTGGCCCGTTGTCAGGCAACGTGGCGTGGTGTGCACTGTGTTT
GCTGACGCAACCCCCACTGGTTGGGGCATTGCCACCACCTGTCAGCTCCTTTCCGGGACTTTCGCTTTCC
CCCTCCCTATTGCCACGGCGGAACTCATCGCCGCCTGCCTTGCCCGCTGCTGGACAGGGGCTCGGCTGTT
GGGCACTGACAATTCCGTGGTGTTGTCGGGGAAGCTGACGTCCTTTCCATGGCTGCTCGCCTGTGTTGCC
ACCTGGATTCTGCGCGGGACGTCCTTCTGCTACGTCCCTTCGGCCCTCAATCCAGCGGACCTTCCTTCCC
GCGGCCTGCTGCCGGCTCTGCGGCCTCTTCCGCGTCTTCGCCTTCGCCCTCAGACGAGTCGGATCTCCCT
TTGGGCCGCCTCCCCGCCTGTCTAGCTTGACTGACTGAGATACAGCGTACCTTCAGCTCACAGACATGAT
AAGATACATTGATGAGTTTGGACAAACCACAACTAGAATGCAGTGAAAAAAATGCTTTATTTGTGAAATT
TGTGATGCTATTGCTTTATTTGTAACCATTATAAGCTGCAATAAACAAGTTAACAACAACAATTGCATTC
ATTTTATGTTTCAGGTTCAGGGGGAGGTGTGGGAGGTTTTTTAAAGCAAGTAAAACCTCTACAAATGTGG
TATTGGCCCATCTCTATCGGTATCGTAGCATAACCCCTTGGGGCCTCTAAACGGGTCTTGAGGGGTTTTT
TGTGCCCCTCGGGCCGGATTGCTATCTACCGGCATTGGCGCAGAAAAAAATGCCTGATGCGACGCTGCGC
GTCTTATACTCCCACATATGCCAGATTCAGCAACGGATACGGCTTCCCCAACTTGCCCACTTCCATACGT
GTCCTCCTTACCAGAAATTTATCCTTAAGGTCGTCAGCTATCCTGCAGGCGATCTCTCGATTTCGATCAA
GACATTCCTTTAATGGTCTTTTCTGGACACCACTAGGGGTCAGAAGTAGTTCATCAAACTTTCTTCCCTC
CCTAATCTCATTGGTTACCTTGGGCTATCGAAACTTAATTAAGCGATCTGCATCTCAATTAGTCAGCAAC
CATAGTCCCGCCCCTAACTCCGCCCATCCCGCCCCTAACTCCGCCCAGTTCCGCCCATTCTCCGCCCCAT
CGCTGACTAATTTTTTTTATTTATGCAGAGGCCGAGGCCGCCTCGGCCTCTGAGCTATTCCAGAAGTAGT
GAGGAGGCTTTTTTGGAGGCCTAGGCTTTTGCAAAGGAGGTAGCCAACATGATTGAACAAGATGGATTGC
ACGCAGGTTCTCCCGCCGCTTGGGTGGAGAGGCTATTCGGCTATGACTGGGCACAACAGACAATCGGCTG
CTCTGATGCCGCCGTGTTCCGGCTGTCAGCGCAGGGGCGCCCGGTTCTTTTTGTCAAGACCGACCTGTCC
GGTGCCCTGAATGAACTCCAGGACGAGGCAGCGCGGCTATCGTGGCTGGCCACGACGGGCGTTCCTTGCG
CAGCTGTGCTCGACGTTGTCACTGAAGCGGGAAGGGACTGGCTGCTATTGGGCGAAGTGCCGGGGCAGGA
TCTCCTGTCATCTCACCTTGCTCCTGCCGAGAAAGTATCCATCATGGCTGATGCAATGCGGCGGCTGCAT
ACGCTTGATCCGGCTACCTGCCCATTCGACCACCAAGCGAAACATCGCATCGAGCGAGCACGTACTCGGA
TGGAAGCCGGTCTTGTCGATCAGGATGATCTGGACGAAGAGCATCAGGGGCTCGCGCCAGCCGAACTGTT
CGCCAGGCTCAAGGCGCGGATGCCCGACGGCGAGGATCTCGTCGTGACCCACGGCGATGCCTGCTTGCCG
AATATCATGGTGGAAAATGGCCGCTTTTCTGGATTCATCGACTGTGGCCGGCTGGGTGTGGCGGACCGCT
ATCAGGACATAGCGTTGGCTACCCGTGATATTGCTGAAGAGCTTGGCGGCGAATGGGCTGACCGCTTCCT
CGTGCTTTACGGTATCGCCGCTCCCGATTCGCAGCGCATCGCCTTCTATCGCCTTCTTGACGAGTTCTTC
TAGTATGTAAGCCCTGTGCCTTCTAGTTGCCAGCCATCTGTTGTTTGCCCCTCCCCCGTGCCTTCCTTGA
CCCTGGAAGGTGCCACTCCCACTGTCCTTTCCTAATAAAATGAGGAAATTGCATCGCATTGTCTGAGTAG
GTGTCATTCTATTCTGGGGGGTGGGGTGGGGCAGGACAGCAAGGGGGAGGATTGGGAAGACAATAGCAGG
CATGCTGGGGATGCGGTGGGCTCTATGGTTAATTAACCAGTCAAGTCAGCTACTTGGCGAGATCGACTTG
TCTGGGTTTCGACTACGCTCAGAATTGCGTCAGTCAAGTTCGATCTGGTCCTTGCTATTGCACCCGTTCT
CCGATTACGAGTTTCATTTAAATCATGTGAGCAAAAGGCCAGCAAAAGGCCAGGAACCGTAAAAAGGCCG
CGTTGCTGGCGTTTTTCCATAGGCTCCGCCCCCCTGACGAGCATCACAAAAATCGACGCTCAAGTCAGAG
GTGGCGAAACCCGACAGGACTATAAAGATACCAGGCGTTTCCCCCTGGAAGCTCCCTCGTGCGCTCTCCT
GTTCCGACCCTGCCGCTTACCGGATACCTGTCCGCCTTTCTCCCTTCGGGAAGCGTGGCGCTTTCTCATA
GCTCACGCTGTAGGTATCTCAGTTCGGTGTAGGTCGTTCGCTCCAAGCTGGGCTGTGTGCACGAACCCCC
CGTTCAGCCCGACCGCTGCGCCTTATCCGGTAACTATCGTCTTGAGTCCAACCCGGTAAGACACGACTTA
TCGCCACTGGCAGCAGCCACTGGTAACAGGATTAGCAGAGCGAGGTATGTAGGCGGTGCTACAGAGTTCT
TGAAGTGGTGGCCTAACTACGGCTACACTAGAAGAACAGTATTTGGTATCTGCGCTCTGCTGAAGCCAGT
TACCTTCGGAAAAAGAGTTGGTAGCTCTTGATCCGGCAAACAAACCACCGCTGGTAGCGGTGGTTTTTTT
GTTTGCAAGCAGCAGATTACGCGCAGAAAAAAAGGATCTCAAGAAGATCCTTTGATCTTTTCTACGGGGT
CTGACGCTCAGTGGAACGAAAACTCACGTTAAGGGATTTTGGTCATGAGATTATCAAAAAGGATCTTCAC
CTAGATCCTTTTAAATTAAAAATGAAGTTTTAAATCAATCTAAAGTATATATGAGTAAACTTGGTCTGAC
AGTTACCAATGCTTAATCAGTGAGGCACCTATCTCAGCGATCTGTCTATTTCGTTCATCCATAGTTGCAT
TTAAATTTCCGAACTCTCCAAGGCCCTCGTCGGAAAATCTTCAAACCTTTCGTCCGATCCATCTTGCAGG
CTACCTCTCGAACGAACTATCGCAAGTCTCTTGGCCGGCCTTGCGCCTTGGCTATTGCTTGGCAGCGCCT
ATCGCCAGGTATTACTCCAATCCCGAATATCCGAGATCGGGATCACCCGAGAGAAGTTCAACCTACATCC
TCAATCCCGATCTATCCGAGATCCGAGGAATATCGAAATCGGGGCGCGCCTGGTGTACCGAGAACGATCC
TCTCAGTGCGAGTCTCGACGATCCATATCGTTGCTTGGCAGTCAGCCAGTCGGAATCCAGCTTGGGACCC
AGGAAGTCCAATCGTCAGATATTGTACTCAAGCCTGGTCACGGCAGCGTACCGATCTGTTTAAACCTAGA
TATTGATAGTCTGATCGGTCAACGTATAATCGAGTCCTAGCTTTTGCAAACATCTATCAAGAGACAGGAT
CAGCAGGAGGCTTTCGCATGAGTATTCAACATTTCCGTGTCGCCCTTATTCCCTTTTTTGCGGCATTTTG
CCTTCCTGTTTTTGCTCACCCAGAAACGCTGGTGAAAGTAAAAGATGCTGAAGATCAGTTGGGTGCGCGA
GTGGGTTACATCGAACTGGATCTCAACAGCGGTAAGATCCTTGAGAGTTTTCGCCCCGAAGAACGCTTTC
CAATGATGAGCACTTTTAAAGTTCTGCTATGTGGCGCGGTATTATCCCGTATTGACGCCGGGCAAGAGCA
ACTCGGTCGCCGCATACACTATTCTCAGAATGACTTGGTTGAGTATTCACCAGTCACAGAAAAGCATCTT
ACGGATGGCATGACAGTAAGAGAATTATGCAGTGCTGCCATAACCATGAGTGATAACACTGCGGCCAACT
TACTTCTGACAACGATTGGAGGACCGAAGGAGCTAACCGCTTTTTTGCACAACATGGGGGATCATGTAAC
TCGCCTTGATCGTTGGGAACCGGAGCTGAATGAAGCCATACCAAACGACGAGCGTGACACCACGATGCCT
GTAGCAATGGCAACAACCTTGCGTAAACTATTAACTGGCGAACTACTTACTCTAGCTTCCCGGCAACAGT
TGATAGACTGGATGGAGGCGGATAAAGTTGCAGGACCACTTCTGCGCTCGGCCCTTCCGGCTGGCTGGTT
TATTGCTGATAAATCTGGAGCCGGTGAGCGTGGGTCTCGCGGTATCATTGCAGCACTGGGGCCAGATGGT
AAGCCCTCCCGTATCGTAGTTATCTACACGACGGGGAGTCAGGCAACTATGGATGAACGAAATAGACAGA
TCGCTGAGATAGGTGCCTCACTGATTAAGCATTGGTAACCGATTCTAGGTGCATTGGCGCAGAAAAAAAT
GCCTGATGCGACGCTGCGCGTCTTATACTCCCACATATGCCAGATTCAGCAACGGATACGGCTTCCCCAA
CTTGCCCACTTCCATACGTGTCCTCCTTACCAGAAATTTATCCTTAAGATCCCGAATCGTTTAAACTCGA
CTCTGGCTCTATCGAATCTCCGTCGTTTCGAGCTTACGCGAACAGCCGTGGCGCTCATTTGCTCGTCGGG
CATCGAATCTCGTCAGCTATCGTCAGCTTACCTTTTTGGCAGCGATCGCGGCTCCCGACATCTTGGACCA
TTAGCTCCACAGGTATCTTCTTCCCTCTAGTGGTCATAACAGCAGCTTCAGCTACCTCTCAATTCAAAAA
ACCCCTCAAGACCCGTTTAGAGGCCCCAAGGGGTTATGCTATCAATCGTTGCGTTACACACACAAAAAAC
CAACACACATCCATCTTCGATGGATAGCGATTTTATTATCTAACTGCTGATCGAGTGTAGCCAGATCTAG
TAATCAATTACGGGGTCATTAGTTCATAGCCCATATATGGAGTTCCGCGTTACATAACTTACGGTAAATG
GCCCGCCTGGCTGACCGCCCAACGACCCCCGCCCATTGACGTCAATAATGACGTATGTTCCCATAGTAAC
GCCAATAGGGACTTTCCATTGACGTCAATGGGTGGAGTATTTACGGTAAACTGCCCACTTGGCAGTACAT
CAAGTGTATCATATGCCAAGTACGCCCCCTATTGACGTCAATGACGGTAAATGGCCCGCCTGGCATTATG
CCCAGTACATGACCTTATGGGACTTTCCTACTTGGCAGTACATCTACGTATTAGTCATCGCTATTACCAT
GCTGATGCGGTTTTGGCAGTACATCAATGGGCGTGGATAGCGGTTTGACTCACGGGGATTTCCAAGTCTC
CACCCCATTGACGTCAATGGGAGTTTGTTTTGGCACCAAAATCAACGGGACTTTCCAAAATGTCGTAACA
ACTCCGCCCCATTGACGCAAATGGGCGGTAGGCGTGTACGGTGGGAGGTCTATATAAGCAGAGCTGGTTT
AGTGAACCGTCAGATCGCCTGGAGACGCCATCCACGCTGTTTTGACCTCCATAGAAGACACCGGGACCGA
TCCAGCCTCCCCTCGAAGCTTACATGTGGTACCGAGCTCGGATCCTGAGAACTTCAGGGTGAGTCTATGG
GACCCTTGATGTTTTCTTTCCCCTTCTTTTCTATGGTTAAGTTCATGTCATAGGAAGGGGAGAAGTAACA
GGGTACACATATTGACCAAATCAGGGTAATTTTGCATTTGTAATTTTAAAAAATGCTTTCTTCTTTTAAT
ATACTTTTTTGTTTATCTTATTTCTAATACTTTCCCTAATCTCTTTCTTTCAGGGCAATAATGATACAAT
GTATCATGCCTCTTTGCACCATTCTAAAGAATAACAGTGATAATTTCTGGGTTAAGGCAATAGCAATATT
TCTGCATATAAATATTTCTGCATATAAATTGTAACTGATGTAAGAGGTTTCATATTGCTAATAGCAGCTA
CAATCCAGCTACCATTCTGCTTTTATTTTATGGTTGGGATAAGGCTGGATTATTCTGAGTCCAAGCTAGG
CCCTTTTGCTAATCATGTTCATACCTCTTATCTTCCTCCCACAGCTCCTGGGCAACGTGCTGGTCTGTGT
GCTGGCCCATCACTTTGGCAAAGGCGGCCGCC
Features (pLannotate 1.2.2; 21 found; start..end, strand, type, name):
      1..3765    +  CDS            S: SPIKE_SARS2 - Experimental evidence at protein level: Swiss-Prot protein existence level 1. [Spike glycoprotein]: May down-regulate host tetherin (BST2) by lysosomal degradation, thereby counteracting its antiviral activity. From Severe acute respiratory syndrome coronavirus 2 (2019-nCoV) (SARS-CoV-2).
   3839..4427    +  misc_feature   WPRE: woodchuck hepatitis virus posttranscriptional regulatory element
   4480..4601    -  polyA_signal   SV40 poly(A) signal: SV40 polyadenylation signal
   4624..4693    -  CDS            large T antigen (fragment): large T antigen from SV40 (simian virus 40)
   4716..4762    +  terminator     T7 terminator: transcription terminator for bacteriophage T7 RNA polymerase
   4792..4928    +  terminator     rrnG terminator: transcription terminator from the E. coli ribosomal RNA rrnG operon (Albrechtsen et al., 1991)
   4973..5044    +  misc_feature   3' β-globin insulator: insulator downstream of the human β-globin locus (Farrell et al., 2002)
   5089..5285    +  promoter       SV40 promoter: SV40 early promoter
   5299..6090    +  CDS            neo: KKA2_KLEPN - Also known as kan, nptII. Experimental evidence at protein level: Swiss-Prot protein existence level 1. Resistance to kanamycin, neomycin, paromomycin, ribostamycin, butirosin and gentamicin B. From Klebsiella pneumoniae.
   6104..6328    +  polyA_signal   bGH poly(A) signal: bovine growth hormone polyadenylation signal
   6524..7112    -  rep_origin     ori: high-copy-number ColE1/pMB1/pBR322/pUC origin of replication
   7284..7348    -  CDS            bla(M) (fragment): β-lactamase lacking the signal sequence; bla(M); allows cytosolic expression of β-lactamase
   7858..8718    +  CDS            AmpR: β-lactamase; bla; confers resistance to ampicillin, carbenicillin, and related antibiotics
   8731..8867    +  terminator     rrnG terminator: transcription terminator from the E. coli ribosomal RNA rrnG operon (Albrechtsen et al., 1991)
   9019..9090    +  misc_feature   5' β-globin insulator: insulator upstream of the human β-globin locus (Farrell et al., 2002)
   9095..9141    -  terminator     T7 terminator: transcription terminator for bacteriophage T7 RNA polymerase
   9159..9207    -  polyA_signal   poly(A) signal: synthetic polyadenylation signal
   9288..9591    +  enhancer       CMV enhancer: human cytomegalovirus immediate early enhancer
   9664..9681    -  promoter       CMV promoter (fragment): human cytomegalovirus (CMV) immediate early promoter
   9744..9795    +  promoter       CMVd2 promoter: truncated human cytomegalovirus (CMV) immediate early promoter that yields moderately reduced expression relative to the full-length promoter
   9929..10404   +  intron         β-globin intron: internally truncated intron from human β-globin
