[The description below was written by a language model from this plasmid's Addgene catalogue record and pLannotate feature annotations shown in this document.]
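Description:
pTwist-SARS-CoV-2 Spike-deltaC18 V3G (GGT) is a 10,462-nt mammalian expression plasmid built on the Twist pTwist-CMV-BetaGlobin-WPRE-Neo backbone, made to supply a SARS-CoV-2 spike glycoprotein variant for pseudovirus production. The insert is a spike coding sequence of about 3.8 kb carrying the V3G substitution. The "(GGT)" in the name presumably denotes the glycine codon used. The name also indicates a deltaC18 form, meaning a deletion of the last 18 residues of the cytoplasmic tail. This truncation is commonly used to improve spike incorporation into pseudotyped particles, although the record does not explain its purpose here.

The catalogue lists the promoter as CAG, but the feature table and the backbone name point to a different arrangement. They show a CMV enhancer with CMV promoter elements, followed by a truncated human β-globin intron immediately upstream of the spike ORF, and this discrepancy should be noted. Downstream of the spike ORF, a WPRE enhances transcript stability and expression, and an SV40 polyadenylation signal is annotated after it on the opposite strand. β-globin insulator elements, bacterial rrnG and T7 terminators, and a synthetic poly(A) signal flank the cassette, apparently to shield it from read-through transcription.

A separate SV40 early promoter–neo–bGH poly(A) unit provides G418/neomycin selection in mammalian cells. In E. coli the plasmid replicates from a high-copy ColE1/pUC-type origin and is selected with ampicillin through the AmpR β-lactamase gene. In use it would be co-transfected with packaging and reporter components to generate spike-pseudotyped particles. The associated study concerns SARS-CoV-2 escape from vaccine-induced antibody responses.
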