Addgene plasmid #212500: pTwist-SARS-CoV-2 Spike-deltaC18 V3G (GGT)
Purpose: Encodes SARS-CoV-2 spike V3G for pseudovirus production
Depositing lab: Alejandro Balazs. Depositing organization: Massachusetts General Hospital. Publication: Ongoing evolution of SARS-CoV-2 drives escape from mRNA vaccine-induced humoral immunity. Roederer AL, Cao Y, Denis KS, Sheehan ML, Li CJ, Lam EC, Gregory DJ, Poznansky MC, Iafrate AJ, Canaday DH, Gravenstein S, Garcia-Beltran WF, Balazs AB. medRxiv [Preprint]. 2024 Mar 7:2024.03.05.24303815. doi: 10.1101/2024.03.05.24303815. PubMed 38496628.
Backbone
  Vector backbone: pTwist-CMV-BetaGlobin-WPRE-Neo
  Backbone manufacturer: Twist
  Vector type: Mammalian Expression
Growth in bacteria
  Bacterial resistance: Ampicillin, 100 μg/mL
  Growth temperature: 37°C
  Growth strain: DH5alpha
  Copy number: High Copy
Gene/Insert
  Gene/Insert name: SARS-CoV-2 Spike V3G
  Species: Severe acute respiratory syndrome coronavirus 2
  Mutation: V3G
  Entrez Gene: S (a.k.a. GU280_gp02, spike glycoprotein)
  Promoter: CAG
  Cloning method: Ligation Independent Cloning
Terms and licenses: Academic/Nonprofit Terms; Industry Terms: Not Available to Industry
Depositor comments: Please visit https://www.medrxiv.org/content/10.1101/2024.03.05.24303815v1 for medRxiv preprint.
How to cite: pTwist-SARS-CoV-2 Spike-deltaC18 V3G (GGT) was a gift from Alejandro Balazs (Addgene plasmid # 212500 ; http://n2t.net/addgene:212500 ; RRID:Addgene_212500)
